>Addgene plasmid #1345 | pCMV-P10HA | addgene partial sequence | sequence record 16420 | Bglob-intron-F 5'-ctggtcatcatcctgccttt-3'
TGAGATGAGGATAAATACTCTGAGTCCAAACCGGGCCCCTCTGCTAACCATGTTCATGCCTTCTTCTCTT
TCCTACAGCTCCTGGGCAACGTGCTGGTTGTTGTGCTGTCTCATCATTTTGGCAAAGAATTCCTCGACGG
ATCCATGGGCACGGTGCTGTCCCTGTCTCCCAGCTACCGGAAGGCCACGCTGTTTGAGGATGGCGCGGCC
ACCGTGGGCCACTATACGGCCGTACAGAACAGCAAGAACGCCAAGGACAAGAACCTGAAGCGCCACTCCA
TCATCTCCGTGCTGCCTTGGAAGAGAATCGTGGCCGTGTCGGCCAAGAAGAAGAACTCCAAGAAGGTGCA
GCCTAACAGCAGCTACCAGAACAACATCACGCACCTCAACAATGAGAACCTGAAGAAGTCGCTGTCGTGC
GCCAACCTGTCCACATTCTACCCATACGATGTTCCAGATTACGCTAGCTGAGGATCCGTCGAGGAATTCA
CTCCTCAGGTGCAGGCTGCCTATCAGAAGGTGGTGGCTGGTGTGGCCAATGCCCTGGCTCACAAATACCA
CTGAGATCTTTTTCCCTCTGCCAAAAATTATGGGGACATCATGAAGCCCCTTGAGCATCTGACTTCTGGC
TAATAAAGGAAATTTATTTTCATTGCAATAGTGTGTTGGAATTTTTTGTGTCTCTCA
