[The description below was written by a language model from this plasmid's Addgene catalogue record.]
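Description:
pCMV-P10HA is a mammalian expression plasmid built on the pCMV-Neo-Bam backbone (about 6.55 kb without insert). It carries a short human insert of roughly 272 bp encoding p10, a cleavage product of p35, the CDK5 regulatory subunit encoded by CDK5R1. In general terms, p35 is cleaved by calpain into a C-terminal p25 fragment, which retains CDK5-activating function, and a smaller N-terminal p10 fragment; this plasmid expresses the latter on its own. The coding sequence has an HA epitope tag at its C terminus, so the small protein can be detected or immunoprecipitated with anti-HA antibodies. The insert was cloned into a BamHI site, and both flanking BamHI sites are preserved, so the fragment can be excised with a single enzyme. Because the same site was used at both ends, the cloning was not inherently directional.

The plasmid is maintained in E. coli as a high-copy construct under ampicillin selection. The record does not list the promoter or other regulatory elements. The backbone name implies a CMV promoter driving the insert and a neomycin-resistance marker that would allow G418 selection in mammalian cells, and the recommended beta-globin intron sequencing primer suggests an intron lies upstream of the cloning site. No feature table was supplied, so these points cannot be confirmed. The construct is suited to transient or possibly stable expression of tagged p10 in cultured mammalian cells, for example to study the localisation, stability or function of this fragment separately from full-length p35 or p25 in CDK5 signalling.
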