Addgene plasmid #1345: pCMV-P10HA
Depositing lab: Li-Huei Tsai. Depositing organization: Harvard Medical School.
Backbone
  Vector backbone: pCMV-Neo-Bam
  Backbone size w/o insert (bp): 6550
  Vector type: Mammalian Expression
Growth in bacteria
  Bacterial resistance: Ampicillin, 100 μg/mL
  Growth temperature: 37°C
  Growth strain: DH5alpha
  Copy number: High Copy
Gene/Insert
  Gene/Insert name: P10 (alt name: cleavage product of p35)
  Species: H. sapiens (human)
  Insert size (bp): 272
  Entrez Gene: CDK5R1 (a.k.a. CDK5P35, CDK5R, NCK5A, p23, p25, p35, p35nck5a)
  Tag / fusion protein: HA (C terminal on insert)
  Cloning method: Restriction Enzyme; 5′ cloning site BamHI (not destroyed); 3′ cloning site BamHI (not destroyed)
  Sequencing primers: 5′ Bglob-intron-F
Terms and licenses: Academic/Nonprofit Terms; Industry Terms: Not Available to Industry
How to cite: pCMV-P10HA was a gift from Li-Huei Tsai (Addgene plasmid # 1345 ; http://n2t.net/addgene:1345 ; RRID:Addgene_1345)
